Addgene plasmid #231578: MbCas12a_N1153_GPG_GR2
Purpose: Encodes a cortisol inducible variant of MbCas12a
Depositing lab: Dominik Niopek. Publication: Rational engineering of allosteric protein switches by in silico prediction of domain insertion sites. Wolf B, Shehu P, Brenker L, von Bachmann AL, Kroell AS, Southern N, Holderbach S, Eigenmann J, Aschenbrenner S, Mathony J, Niopek D. Nat Methods. 2025 Aug;22(8):1698-1706. doi: 10.1038/s41592-025-02741-z. Epub 2025 Aug 4. PubMed 40759748.
Backbone
  Vector backbone: custom
  Vector type: Mammalian Expression, CRISPR
Growth in bacteria
  Bacterial resistance: Ampicillin, 100 μg/mL
  Growth temperature: 37°C
  Growth strain: DH5alpha
  Copy number: High Copy
Gene/Insert
  Gene/Insert name: MbCas12a with a GR2 insertion behind N1153
  Species: Synthetic
  Cloning method: Golden Gate
Terms and licenses: Academic/Nonprofit Terms; Industry Terms: Not Available to Industry
Depositor comments: Please visit https://doi.org/10.1101/2023.11.06.565805 for bioRxiv preprint.
How to cite: MbCas12a_N1153_GPG_GR2 was a gift from Dominik Niopek (Addgene plasmid # 231578 ; http://n2t.net/addgene:231578 ; RRID:Addgene_231578)
