[The description below was written by a language model from this plasmid's Addgene catalogue record and pLannotate feature annotations shown in this document.]
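Description:
MbCas12a_N1153_GPG_GR2 is a mammalian expression and CRISPR plasmid of about 8.8 kb, built on a custom backbone by Golden Gate assembly, that encodes a cortisol-inducible variant of the MbCas12a nuclease. It is propagated in E. coli as a high-copy plasmid through a ColE1/pUC-type origin and selected with ampicillin via the β-lactamase gene and its native promoter. Remnants of lac regulatory sequences and a pBR322 bom fragment are backbone leftovers with no apparent role in the design. An SV40 origin is also present, which can support episomal replication in cells expressing large T antigen.

The payload is a synthetic open reading frame in which a receptor domain termed GR2 is inserted into MbCas12a immediately after residue N1153; the "GPG" in the name probably denotes a short linker at the junction, although the record does not define it. The automated annotation does not label the Cas12a coding sequence itself. It does flag two fragments within the insert region as resembling steroid receptor (NR3C2-like) proteins that bind glucocorticoids such as cortisol, which fits a hormone-binding domain embedded in the nuclease. Expression is driven by the CMV enhancer and immediate early promoter, with a T7 promoter downstream that could allow in vitro transcription. The coding region ends in a 3xHA epitope tag for detection, followed by β-globin-derived sequence and the rabbit β-globin polyadenylation signal. No guide RNA cassette is annotated, so the crRNA would presumably be supplied separately.

The construct belongs to a study on engineering allosteric protein switches by computationally predicting domain insertion sites. It is intended for hormone-controlled Cas12a activity in mammalian cells.
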