Features (pLannotate 1.2.2; 22 found; start..end, strand, type, name):
     17..69      -  misc_feature   bom (fragment): basis of mobility region from pBR322
    224..603     +  enhancer       CMV enhancer: human cytomegalovirus immediate early enhancer
    604..807     +  promoter       CMV promoter: human cytomegalovirus (CMV) immediate early promoter
    803..836     +  LTR            5' LTR (truncated) (fragment): truncated 5' long terminal repeat (LTR) from HIV-1
    852..870     +  promoter       T7 promoter: promoter for bacteriophage T7 RNA polymerase
    977..1004    +  misc_feature   MCS (fragment): multiple cloning site
   4420..4611    +  CDS            NR3C2 (fragment): MCR_CHICK - Also known as MLR. Experimental evidence at transcript level: Swiss-Prot protein existence level 2. Receptor for both mineralocorticoids (MC) such as aldosterone and glucocorticoids (GC) such as corticosterone or cortisol. Binds to mineralocorticoid response elements (MRE) and transactivates target genes. The effect of MC is to increase ion and water transport and thus raise extracellular fluid volume and blood pressure and lower potassium levels (By similarity). From Gallus gallus (Chicken).
   4753..5352    +  CDS            NR3C2 (fragment): MCR_SHEEP - Also known as MLR. Experimental evidence at transcript level: Swiss-Prot protein existence level 2. Receptor for both mineralocorticoids (MC) such as aldosterone and glucocorticoids (GC) such as corticosterone or cortisol. Binds to mineralocorticoid response elements (MRE) and transactivates target genes. The effect of MC is to increase ion and water transport and thus raise extracellular fluid volume and blood pressure and lower potassium levels (By similarity). From Ovis aries (Sheep).
   5656..5736    +  CDS            3xHA: three tandem HA epitope tags
   5749..5820    +  CDS            HBB (fragment): HBB_PONPY - Experimental evidence at transcript level: Swiss-Prot protein existence level 2. Involved in oxygen transport from the lung to the various peripheral tissues. From Pongo pygmaeus (Bornean orangutan).
   5891..5946    +  polyA_signal   β-globin poly(A) signal: rabbit β-globin polyadenylation signal (Gil and Proudfoot, 1987)
   6331..6347    -  protein_bind   lac operator: The lac repressor binds to the lac operator to inhibit transcription in E. coli. This inhibition can be relieved by adding lactose or isopropyl-β-D-thiogalactopyranoside (IPTG). lac repressor encoded by lacI
   6355..6385    -  promoter       lac promoter: promoter for the E. coli lac operon
   6400..6421    -  protein_bind   CAP binding site: CAP binding activates transcription in the presence of cAMP. E. coli catabolite activator protein
   6434..6473    -  CDS            lacI (fragment): lac repressor; lacI; The lac repressor binds to the lac operator to inhibit transcription in E. coli. This inhibition can be relieved by adding lactose or isopropyl-β-D-thiogalactopyranoside (IPTG).
   6480..6502    +  promoter       SV40 promoter (fragment): SV40 enhancer and early promoter
   6526..6661    +  rep_origin     SV40 ori: SV40 origin of replication
   6681..6815    +  polyA_signal   SV40 poly(A) signal: SV40 polyadenylation signal
   6817..6871    -  CDS            lacI (fragment): lac repressor; lacI; The lac repressor binds to the lac operator to inhibit transcription in E. coli. This inhibition can be relieved by adding lactose or isopropyl-β-D-thiogalactopyranoside (IPTG).
   7054..7642    -  rep_origin     ori: high-copy-number ColE1/pMB1/pBR322/pUC origin of replication
   7813..8673    -  CDS            AmpR: β-lactamase; bla; confers resistance to ampicillin, carbenicillin, and related antibiotics
   8674..8778    -  promoter       AmpR promoter: bla
>Addgene plasmid #231578 | MbCas12a_N1153_GPG_GR2 | addgene full sequence | sequence record 459789 | Addgene NGS Result
AGATCTCCCGATCCCCTATGGTGCACTCTCAGTACAATCTGCTCTGATGCCGCATAGTTAAGCCAGTATC
TGCTCCCTGCTTGTGTGTTGGAGGTCGCTGAGTAGTGCGCGAGCAAAATTTAAGCTACAACAAGGCAAGG
CTTGACCGACAATTGCATGAAGAATCTGCTTAGGGTTAGGCGTTTTGCGCTGCTTCGCGATGTACGGGCC
AGATATACGCGTTGACATTGATTATTGACTAGTTATTAATAGTAATCAATTACGGGGTCATTAGTTCATA
GCCCATATATGGAGTTCCGCGTTACATAACTTACGGTAAATGGCCCGCCTGGCTGACCGCCCAACGACCC
CCGCCCATTGACGTCAATAATGACGTATGTTCCCATAGTAACGCCAATAGGGACTTTCCATTGACGTCAA
TGGGTGGAGTATTTACGGTAAACTGCCCACTTGGCAGTACATCAAGTGTATCATATGCCAAGTACGCCCC
CTATTGACGTCAATGACGGTAAATGGCCCGCCTGGCATTATGCCCAGTACATGACCTTATGGGACTTTCC
TACTTGGCAGTACATCTACGTATTAGTCATCGCTATTACCATGGTGATGCGGTTTTGGCAGTACATCAAT
GGGCGTGGATAGCGGTTTGACTCACGGGGATTTCCAAGTCTCCACCCCATTGACGTCAATGGGAGTTTGT
TTTGGCACCAAAATCAACGGGACTTTCCAAAATGTCGTAACAACTCCGCCCCATTGACGCAAATGGGCGG
TAGGCGTGTACGGTGGGAGGTCTATATAAGCAGAGCTCTCTGGCTAACTAGAGAACCCACTGCTTACTGG
CTTATCGAAATTAATACGACTCACTATAGGGAGACCCAAGCTGGCTAGCGTTTAAACGGGCCCTCTAGAC
TCGAGCGGCCGCCACTGTGCTGGATATCTGCAGAATTCCACCACACTGGACTAGTGGATCCGAGCTCGGT
ACCGCGGGCCCGGGATCCACCGGTCGCCACCATGCTGTTCCAGGACTTCACCCACCTGTACCCCCTGAGC
AAGACCGTCAGATTCGAGCTGAAGCCCATCGGCAAGACCCTGGAACACATCCACGCCAAGAACTTTCTGA
ACCAGGACGAGACAATGGCCGACATGTACCAGAAAGTGAAGGCCATCCTGGACGACTACCACCGGGACTT
TATCGCCGACATGATGGGCGAAGTGAAGCTGACCAAGCTGGCCGAGTTCTACGACGTGTACCTGAAGTTC
CGGAAGAACCCCAAGGACGACGGCCTGCAGAAGCAGCTGAAAGACCTGCAGGCTGTGCTGCGGAAAGAAA
TCGTGAAGCCTATCGGAAACGGCGGCAAGTACAAGGCCGGCTACGACAGACTGTTCGGCGCCAAGCTGTT
CAAGGACGGCAAAGAGCTGGGCGACCTGGCCAAGTTCGTGATCGCCCAGGAAGGCGAGAGCAGCCCTAAG
CTGGCCCACCTGGCCCATTTCGAGAAGTTCAGCACCTACTTCACCGGCTTCCACGACAACCGCAAGAACA
TGTACAGCGACGAGGACAAGCACACCGCCATTGCCTACCGGCTGATCCACGAGAACCTGCCCCGGTTCAT
CGACAACCTGCAGATCCTGGCCACCATCAAGCAGAAGCACAGCGCCCTGTACGACCAGATCATCAACGAG
CTGACCGCCAGCGGCCTGGATGTGTCTCTGGCCTCTCACCTGGATGGCTACCACAAGCTGCTGACACAGG
AAGGCATCACCGCCTACAACACCCTGCTGGGCGGAATCTCTGGCGAGGCCGGCAGCAGAAAGATCCAGGG
CATCAATGAACTGATCAACAGCCACCACAACCAGCACTGCCACAAGAGCGAGCGGATTGCCAAGCTGCGG
CCCCTGCACAAGCAGATTCTGAGCGACGGAATGGGCGTGTCCTTCCTGCCCAGCAAGTTCGCCGACGACA
GCGAAGTGTGCCAGGCCGTGAATGAGTTCTACCGGCACTACGCCGACGTGTTCGCCAAGGTGCAGAGCCT
GTTCGACGGCTTCGACGACTATCAGAAAGACGGCATCTACGTGGAGTACAAGAACCTGAACGAGCTGTCC
AAGCAGGCCTTCGGCGACTTCGCTCTGCTGGGAAGAGTGCTGGACGGCTACTATGTGGACGTCGTGAACC
CCGAGTTCAACGAGAGATTTGCCAAGGCCAAGACCGACAACGCCAAAGCCAAGCTGACAAAAGAGAAGGA
CAAGTTCATCAAGGGCGTGCACTCCCTGGCTTCTCTGGAACAGGCCATCGAGCACTACACCGCCAGACAC
GACGACGAGTCTGTGCAGGCCGGAAAGCTGGGCCAGTACTTCAAGCACGGACTGGCCGGCGTGGACAACC
CCATCCAGAAGATCCACAACAACCACTCTACAATCAAGGGCTTCCTGGAAAGAGAGCGGCCTGCCGGCGA
AAGAGCCCTGCCCAAGATCAAGAGCGACAAGAGCCCCGAGATCAGACAGCTGAAAGAGCTGCTGGACAAC
GCCCTGAACGTGGCCCACTTCGCCAAACTGCTGACCACCAAGACCACACTGCACAATCAGGATGGCAACT
TCTACGGCGAGTTCGGAGCCCTGTATGATGAGCTGGCCAAGATCGCCACCCTGTACAACAAAGTGCGGGA
CTACCTGAGCCAGAAGCCCTTCAGCACCGAGAAGTACAAGCTGAATTTCGGCAACCCTACCCTGCTGAAC
GGCTGGGACCTGAACAAAGAGAAAGATAACTTCGGCGTGATCCTGCAGAAGGACGGCTGCTACTACCTGG
CCCTGCTGGATAAGGCCCACAAGAAGGTGTTCGATAACGCCCCCAACACCGGCAAGTCTGTGTATCAGAA
GATGATCTATAAGCTGCTGCCTGGCCCCAACAAGATGCTGCCCAAGGTGTTCTTCGCCAAGAGCAACCTG
GACTACTACAACCCCAGCGCCGAACTGCTGGACAAATACGCCCAGGGCACACACAAGAAAGGCGACAACT
TCAACCTGAAGGACTGCCACGCCCTGATCGATTTCTTCAAGGCCGGAATCAACAAGCACCCCGAGTGGCA
GCACTTCGGCTTCAAGTTCAGCCCCACCAGCAGCTACCAGGACCTGAGCGACTTCTACAGAGAGGTGGAA
CCCCAGGGCTACCAAGTGAAGTTCGTGGACATCAACGCCGACTACATCAATGAGCTGGTGGAACAGGGCC
AGCTGTACCTGTTTCAGATCTACAACAAGGACTTTAGCCCCAAGGCCCACGGCAAGCCCAACCTGCACAC
CCTGTATTTCAAGGCCCTGTTTAGCGAGGACAACCTCGTGAATCCCATCTACAAACTGAACGGGGAGGCC
GAGATCTTCTACCGGAAGGCCTCCCTGGACATGAACGAGACAACCATCCACAGAGCCGGCGAGGTGCTGG
AAAACAAGAACCCTGACAACCCTAAGAAACGGCAGTTCGTGTACGACATCATCAAGGACAAGCGGTACAC
CCAGGATAAGTTCATGCTGCACGTGCCCATCACCATGAACTTCGGAGTGCAGGGCATGACCATCAAAGAG
TTCAACAAAAAAGTGAACCAGAGCATCCAGCAGTACGACGAAGTGAACGTGATCGGCATCGACCGGGGCG
AGCGGCATCTGCTGTATCTGACCGTGATCAACTCCAAGGGCGAGATTCTGGAACAGAGATCCCTGAACGA
CATCACCACCGCCTCCGCCAACGGCACCCAGATGACCACCCCTTACCACAAGATCCTGGACAAGCGCGAG
ATCGAGCGGCTGAACGCCAGAGTGGGATGGGGAGAGATCGAGACAATCAAAGAACTGAAGTCCGGCTACC
TGTCCCACGTGGTGCATCAGATCTCCCAGCTGATGCTGAAGTACAACGCCATCGTGGTGCTGGAAGATCT
GAATTTTGGCTTCAAGAGGGGCCGGTTCAAGGTGGAAAAGCAGATCTACCAGAACTTCGAGAATGCCCTG
ATCAAGAAACTGAACCACCTGGTGCTGAAAGACAAGGCCGACGACGAGATCGGCAGCTACAAGAACGCCC
TGCAGCTGACTAACAACTTCACCGATCTGAAGAGTATCGGCAAGCAGACCGGCTTTCTGTTCTACGTGCC
CGCCTGGAATACCAGCAAGATCGACCCCGAGACAGGCTTCGTGGACCTGCTGAAGCCTAGATACGAGAAT
ATCGCCCAGAGCCAGGCCTTCTTCGGCAAGTTCGACAAGATCTGCTACAACGCCGATAGGGGCTACTTCG
AGTTCCACATCGACTACGCCAAGTTCAATGACAAGGCCAAAAACAGCCGGCAGATCTGGAAAATCTGCAG
CCACGGCGATAAGCGCTACGTGTACGATAAGACCGCCAACCAGAACAAGGGCGCCACCATCGGAGTGAAT
GTGAACGATGAGCTGAAGTCCCTGTTCACCCGCTACCACATCAACGATAAGCAGCCCAATGGTCCGGGGA
ACAGCAGCCAGAACTGGCAGAGGTTCTACCAGCTGACCAAGCTGCTGGACAGCATGCACGAGATGGTGGG
CGGCCTGCTCCAGTTCTGCTTCTACACCTTCGTGAACAAGAGCCTGAGCGTGGAGTTCCCCGAGATGCTG
GCCGAGATCATCAGCAACCAGCTGCCTAAGTTTAATGCCGGCAGCGTGAAGCCCCTGCTGTTCCACCAGA
AGGGGGGCGGAAGCGGCGGATCCGGCGGATCTGGCGGATCGGGCGGGAGTGGACTGATCAGCCTGCTGGA
GGTGATCGAGCCCGAGGTGCTGTACAGCGGCTACGACAGCACCCTGCCCGACACCAGCACCAGGCTGATG
AGCACCCTGAACAGGCTGGGCGGCAGGCAGGTGGTGAGCGCCGTGAAGTGGGCCAAGGCCCTGCCCGGCT
TCAGGAACCTGCACCTGGACGACCAGATGACCCTGCTGCAGTACAGCTGGATGAGCCTGATGGCCTTCAG
CCTGGGCTGGAGGAGCTACAAGCAGAGCAACGGCAACATGCTGTGCTTCGCCCCCGACCTGGTGATCAAC
GAGGAGAGGATGCAGCTGCCCTACATGTACGACCAGTGCCAGCAGATGCTGAAGATCAGCAGCGAGTTCG
TGAGGCTGCAGGTGAGCTACGACGAGTACCTGTGCATGAAGGTGCTGCTGCTGCTGAGCACCGTGCCCAA
GGACGGCCTGAAGAGCCAGGCCGTGTTCGACGAGATCAGGATGACCTACATCAAGGAGCTGGGCAAGGCC
ATCGTGAAGAGGGAGGGCGGTCCGGGGCTCGTGATGGACATCTGCCAGAACAACGACAAAGAGTTTCACA
AGAGCCTGATGTATCTGCTGAAAACACTGCTGGCTCTGCGGTACAGCAACGCCAGCTCCGACGAGGATTT
CATCCTGAGCCCCGTGGCCAACGACGAGGGCGTGTTCTTCAATAGCGCCCTGGCCGACGATACCCAGCCC
CAGAATGCCGATGCCAACGGCGCCTACCACATTGCCCTGAAGGGACTGTGGCTGCTGAACGAACTGAAGA
ACAGCGACGATCTGAACAAAGTGAAGCTGGCCATCGACAACCAGACCTGGCTGAATTTCGCCCAGAACAG
AAAGAGGCCGGCGGCCACGAAGAAGGCCGGCCAGGCCAAGAAGAAGAAGGGATCCTACCCATACGATGTT
CCAGATTACGCTTATCCCTACGACGTGCCTGATTATGCATACCCATATGATGTCCCCGACTATGCCTAAA
GCGGCCGCACTCCTCAGGTGCAGGCTGCCTATCAGAAGGTGGTGGCTGGTGTGGCCAATGCCCTGGCTCA
CAAATACCACTGAGATCTTTTTCCCTCTGCCAAAAATTATGGGGACATCATGAAGCCCCTTGAGCATCTG
ACTTCTGGCTAATAAAGGAAATTTATTTTCATTGCAATAGTGTGTTGGAATTTTTTGTGTCTCTCACTCG
GAAGGACATATGGGAGGGCAAATCATTTAAAACATCAGAATGAGTATTTGGTTTAGAGTTTGGCAACATA
TGCCCATATGCTGGCTGCCATGAACAAAGGTTGGCTATAAAGAGGTCATCAGTATATGAAACAGCCCCCT
GCTGTCCATTCCTTATTCCATAGAAAAGCCTTGACTTGAGGTTAGATTTTTTTTATATTTTGTTTTGTGT
TATTTTTTTCTTTAACATCCCTAAAATTTTCCTTACATGTTTTACTAGCCAGATTTTTCCTCCTCTCCTG
ACTACTCCCAGTCATAGCTGTCCCTCTTCTCTTATGGAGATCCCTCGACCTGCAGCCCAAGCTTGGCGTA
ATCATGGTCATAGCTGTTTCCTGTGTGAAATTGTTATCCGCTCACAATTCCACACAACATACGAGCCGGA
AGCATAAAGTGTAAAGCCTGGGGTGCCTAATGAGTGAGCTAACTCACATTAATTGCGTTGCGCTCACTGC
CCGCTTTCCAGTCGGGAAACCTGTCGTGCCAGCGGATCCGCATCTCAATTAGTCAGCAACCATAGTCCCG
CCCCTAACTCCGCCCATCCCGCCCCTAACTCCGCCCAGTTCCGCCCATTCTCCGCCCCATGGCTGACTAA
TTTTTTTTATTTATGCAGAGGCCGAGGCCGCCTCGGCCTCTGAGCTATTCCAGAAGTAGTGAGGAGGCTT
TTTTGGAGGCCTAGGCTTTTGCAAAAAGCTAACTTGTTTATTGCAGCTTATAATGGTTACAAATAAAGCA
ATAGCATCACAAATTTCACAAATAAAGCATTTTTTTCACTGCATTCTAGTTGTGGTTTGTCCAAACTCAT
CAATGTATCTTATCATGTCTGGATCCGCTGCATTAATGAATCGGCCAACGCGCGGGGAGAGGCGGTTTGC
GTATTGGGCGCTCTTCCGCTTCCTCGCTCACTGACTCGCTGCGCTCGGTCGTTCGGCTGCGGCGAGCGGT
ATCAGCTCACTCAAAGGCGGTAATACGGTTATCCACAGAATCAGGGGATAACGCAGGAAAGAACATGTGA
GCAAAAGGCCAGCAAAAGGCCAGGAACCGTAAAAAGGCCGCGTTGCTGGCGTTTTTCCATAGGCTCCGCC
CCCCTGACGAGCATCACAAAAATCGACGCTCAAGTCAGAGGTGGCGAAACCCGACAGGACTATAAAGATA
CCAGGCGTTTCCCCCTGGAAGCTCCCTCGTGCGCTCTCCTGTTCCGACCCTGCCGCTTACCGGATACCTG
TCCGCCTTTCTCCCTTCGGGAAGCGTGGCGCTTTCTCATAGCTCACGCTGTAGGTATCTCAGTTCGGTGT
AGGTCGTTCGCTCCAAGCTGGGCTGTGTGCACGAACCCCCCGTTCAGCCCGACCGCTGCGCCTTATCCGG
TAACTATCGTCTTGAGTCCAACCCGGTAAGACACGACTTATCGCCACTGGCAGCAGCCACTGGTAACAGG
ATTAGCAGAGCGAGGTATGTAGGCGGTGCTACAGAGTTCTTGAAGTGGTGGCCTAACTACGGCTACACTA
GAAGAACAGTATTTGGTATCTGCGCTCTGCTGAAGCCAGTTACCTTCGGAAAAAGAGTTGGTAGCTCTTG
ATCCGGCAAACAAACCACCGCTGGTAGCGGTGGTTTTTTTGTTTGCAAGCAGCAGATTACGCGCAGAAAA
AAAGGATCTCAAGAAGATCCTTTGATCTTTTCTACGGGGTCTGACGCTCAGTGGAACGAAAACTCACGTT
AAGGGATTTTGGTCATGAGATTATCAAAAAGGATCTTCACCTAGATCCTTTTAAATTAAAAATGAAGTTT
TAAATCAATCTAAAGTATATATGAGTAAACTTGGTCTGACAGTTACCAATGCTTAATCAGTGAGGCACCT
ATCTCAGCGATCTGTCTATTTCGTTCATCCATAGTTGCCTGACTCCCCGTCGTGTAGATAACTACGATAC
GGGAGGGCTTACCATCTGGCCCCAGTGCTGCAATGATACCGCGAGACCCACGCTCACCGGCTCCAGATTT
ATCAGCAATAAACCAGCCAGCCGGAAGGGCCGAGCGCAGAAGTGGTCCTGCAACTTTATCCGCCTCCATC
CAGTCTATTAATTGTTGCCGGGAAGCTAGAGTAAGTAGTTCGCCAGTTAATAGTTTGCGCAACGTTGTTG
CCATTGCTACAGGCATCGTGGTGTCACGCTCGTCGTTTGGTATGGCTTCATTCAGCTCCGGTTCCCAACG
ATCAAGGCGAGTTACATGATCCCCCATGTTGTGCAAAAAAGCGGTTAGCTCCTTCGGTCCTCCGATCGTT
GTCAGAAGTAAGTTGGCCGCAGTGTTATCACTCATGGTTATGGCAGCACTGCATAATTCTCTTACTGTCA
TGCCATCCGTAAGATGCTTTTCTGTGACTGGTGAGTACTCAACCAAGTCATTCTGAGAATAGTGTATGCG
GCGACCGAGTTGCTCTTGCCCGGCGTCAATACGGGATAATACCGCGCCACATAGCAGAACTTTAAAAGTG
CTCATCATTGGAAAACGTTCTTCGGGGCGAAAACTCTCAAGGATCTTACCGCTGTTGAGATCCAGTTCGA
TGTAACCCACTCGTGCACCCAACTGATCTTCAGCATCTTTTACTTTCACCAGCGTTTCTGGGTGAGCAAA
AACAGGAAGGCAAAATGCCGCAAAAAAGGGAATAAGGGCGACACGGAAATGTTGAATACTCATACTCTTC
CTTTTTCAATATTATTGAAGCATTTATCAGGGTTATTGTCTCATGAGCGGATACATATTTGAATGTATTT
AGAAAAATAAACAAATAGGGGTTCCGCGCACATTTCCCCGAAAAGTGCCACCTGGGTCGACGGATCGGG
